>Addgene plasmid #111565 | pCAG-mGSDMD1-251 | addgene partial sequence | sequence record 212729 | Addgene Partial NGS Result
CCGGAGGTACCCGGGCGGCCGCGAGTCTTCGAATTCAAACGCGTCTCGAGCACCATGCCATCGGCCTTTG
AGAAAGTGGTCAAGAATGTGATCAAGGAGGTAAGCGGCAGCAGAGGCGATCTCATTCCGGTGGACAGCCT
GCGGAACTCCACCAGCTTCAGGCCCTACTGCCTTCTGAACAGGAAATTTTCAAGCTCAAGGTTCTGGAAA
CCCCGTTATTCATGTGTCAACCTGTCAATCAAGGACATCCTGGAGCCCAGTGCTCCAGAACCAGAACCGG
AGTGTTTTGGCTCCTTCAAAGTCTCTGATGTCGTCGATGGGAACATTCAGGGCAGAGTGATGTTGTCAGG
CATGGGAGAAGGGAAAATTTCTGGTGGGGCTGCAGTGTCTGACAGTTCCAGTGCCTCCATGAATGTGTGT
ATACTGCGTGTGACTCAGAAGACCTGGGAGACCATGCAGCATGAAAGGCACCTTCAGCAGCCTGAGAACA
AAATCCTGCAACAGCTTCGGAGTCGTGGGGATGACCTGTTTGTGGTGACCGAGGTGCTGCAGACAAAGGA
GGAAGTGCAGATCACTGAGGTCCACAGCCAAGAGGGCTCAGGCCAGTTTACACTGCCTGGAGCTTTATGC
TTGAAGGGTGAAGGCAAGGGCCACCAAAGCCGGAAGAAGATGGTGACCATTCCTGCAGGCAGCATCCTGG
CATTCCGAGTGGCCCAACTGCTTATTGGCTCTAAATGGGATATCCTTCTCGTCTCAGATGAGAAACAGAG
GACCTTTGAGCCCTCCTCAGGTGACAGAAAAGCAGTGCTCGAGAAGCTTGCTAGCAGATCTGGATTCGAT
TACAAGGATGACGATGACAAGAGCGCTTGGAGCCACCCGCAGTTCGAGAAAGGTGGAGGTTCCGGAGGTG
GATCGGGAGGTGGATCGTGGAGCCACCCGCAGTTCGAAAAATAAAAGCTTGGGCCCGAACAAAAACTCAT
CTCAGAAGAGGATCTGAATAGCGCCGTCGACCATCATCATCATCATCATTGAGTTTAAACGGTCTCCAGC
TTAAGTTTAAACCGCTGATCAGCCTCGACTGTGCCTTCTAGTTGCCGGATCTTTTTCCCTCTGCCAAAAA
TTATGGGGACATCATGAAGCCCCTTGAGCATCTGACTTCTGGCTAATAAAGGAAATTTATTTTCATTGCA
ATAGTGTGTTGGAATTTTTTGTGTCTCTCACTCGGAAGGACATATGGGAGGGCAAATCATTTAAAACATC
AGAATGAGTATTTGGTTTAGAGTTTGGCAACATATGCCCATATGCTGGCTGCCATGAACAAAGGTTGGCT
ATAAAGAGGTCATCAGTATATGAAACAGCCCCCTGCTGTCCATTCCTTATTCCATAGAAAAGCCTTGACT
TGAGGTTAGATTTTTTTTATATTTTGTTTTGTGTTATTTTTTTCTTTAACATCCCTAAAATTTTCCTTAC
ATGTTTTACTAGCCAGATTTTTCCTCCTCTCCTGACTACTCCCAGTCATAGCTGTCCCTCTTCTCTTATG
GAGATCCCTCGACCTGCAGCCCAAGCTTGGCGTAATCATGGTCATAGCTGTTTCCTGTGTGAAATTGTTA
TCCGCTCACAATTCCACACAACATACGAGCCGGAAGCATAAAGTGTAAAGCCTGGGGTGCCTAATGAGTG
AGCTAACTCACATTAATTGCGTTGCGCTCACTGCCCGCTTTCCAGTCGGGAAACCTGTCGTGCCAGCGGA
TCCGCATCTCAATTAGTCAGCAACCATAGTCCCGCCCCTAACTCCGCCCATCCCGCCCCTAACTCCGCCC
AGTTCCGCCCATTCTCCGCCCCATGGCTGACTAATTTTTTTTATTTATGCAGAGGCCGAGGCCGCCTCGG
CCTCTGAGCTATTCCAGAAGTAGTGAGGAGGCTTTTTTGGAGGCCTAGGCTTTTGCAAAAAGCTAACTTG
TTTATTGCAGCTTATAATGGTTACAAATAAAGCAATAGCATCACAAATTTCACAAATAAAGCATTTTTTT
CACTGCATTCTAGTTGTGGTTTGTCCAAACTCATCAATGTATCTTATCATGTCTGGATCCGCTGCATTAA
TGAATCGGCCAACGCGCGGGGAGAGGCGGTTTGCGTATTGGGCGCTCTTCCGCTTCCTCGCTCACTGACT
CGCTGCGCTCGGTCGTTCGGCTGCGGCGAGCGGTATCAGCTCACTCAAAGGCGGTAATACGGTTATCCAC
AGAATCAGGGGATAACGCAGGAAAGAACATGTGAGCAAAAGGCCAGCAAAAGGCCAGGAACCGTAAAAAG
GCCGCGTTGCTGGCGTTTTTCCATAGGCTCCGCCCCCCTGACGAGCATCACAAAAATCGACGCTCAAGTC
AGAGGTGGCGAAACCCGACAGGACTATAAAGATACCAGGCGTTTCCCCCTGGAAGCTCCCTCGTGCGCTC
TCCTGTTCCGACCCTGCCGCTTACCGGATACCTGTCCGCCTTTCTCCCTTCGGGAAGCGTGGCGCTTTCT
CATAGCTCACGCTGTAGGTATCTCAGTTCGGTGTAGGTCGTTCGCTCCAAGCTGGGCTGTGTGCACGAAC
CCCCCGTTCAGCCCGACCGCTGCGCCTTATCCGGTAACTATCGTCTTGAGTCCAACCCGGTAAGACACGA
CTTATCGCCACTGGCAGCAGCCACTGGTAACAGGATTAGCAGAGCGAGGTATGTAGGCGGTGCTACAGAG
TTCTTGAAGTGGTGGCCTAACTACGGCTACACTAGAAGAACAGTATTTGGTATCTGCGCTCTGCTGAAGC
CAGTTACCTTCGGAAAAAGAGTTGGTAGCTCTTGATCCGGCAAACAAACCACCGCTGGTAGCGGTGGTTT
TTTTGTTTGCAAGCAGCAGATTACGCGCAGAAAAAAAGGATCTCAAGAAGATCCTTTGATCTTTTCTACG
GGGTCTGACGCTCAGTGGAACGAAAACTCACGTTAAGGGATTTTGGTCATGAGATTATCAAAAAGGATCT
TCACCTAGATCCTTTTAAATTAAAAATGAAGTTTTAAATCAATCTAAAGTATATATGAGTAAACTTGGTC
TGACAGTTACCAATGCTTAATCAGTGAGGCACCTATCTCAGCGATCTGTCTATTTCGTTCATCCATAGTT
GCCTGACTCCCCGTCGTGTAGATAACTACGATACGGGAGGGCTTACCATCTGGCCCCAGTGCTGCAATGA
TACCGCGAGACCCACGCTCACCGGCTCCAGATTTATCAGCAATAAACCAGCCAGCCGGAAGGGCCGAGCG
CAGAAGTGGTCCTGCAACTTTATCCGCCTCCATCCAGTCTATTAATTGTTGCCGGGAAGCTAGAGTAAGT
AGTTCGCCAGTTAATAGTTTGCGCAACGTTGTTGCCATTGCTACAGGCATCGTGGTGTCACGCTCGTCGT
TTGGTATGGCTTCATTCAGCTCCGGTTCCCAACGATCAAGGCGAGTTACATGATCCCCCATGTTGTGCAA
AAAAGCGGTTAGCTCCTTCGGTCCTCCGATCGTTGTCAGAAGTAAGTTGGCCGCAGTGTTATCACTCATG
GTTATGGCAGCACTGCATAATTCTCTTACTGTCATGCCATCCGTAAGATGCTTTTCTGTGACTGGTGAGT
ACTCAACCAAGTCATTCTGAGAATAGTGTATGCGGCGACCGAGTTGCTCTTGCCCGGCGTCAATACGGGA
TAATACCGCGCCACATAGCAGAACTTTAAAAGTGCTCATCATTGGAAAACGTTCTTCGGGGCGAAAACTC
TCAAGGATCTTACCGCTGTTGAGATCCAGTTCGATGTAACCCACTCGTGCACCCAACTGATCTTCAGCAT
CTTTTACTTTCACCAGCGTTTCTGGGTGAGCAAAAACAGGAAGGCAAAATGCCGCAAAAAAGGGAATAAG
GGCGACACGGAAATGTTGAATACTCATACTCTTCCTTTTTCAATATTATTGAAGCATTTATCAGGGTTAT
TGTCTCATGAGCGGATACATATTTGAATGTATTTAGAAAAATAAACAAATAGGGGTTCCGCGCACATTTC
CCCGAAAAGTGCCAC
