>Addgene plasmid #111565 | pCAG-mGSDMD1-251 | depositor partial sequence | sequence record 212731 | pCAG-mGSDMD1-251 sequence 953 bps
CCGGAGGTACCCGGGCGGCCGCGAGTCTTCGAATTCAAACGCGTCTCGAGCACCATGCCATCGGCCTTTG
AGAAAGTGGTCAAGAATGTGATCAAGGAGGTAAGCGGCAGCAGAGGCGATCTCATTCCGGTGGACAGCCT
GCGGAACTCCACCAGCTTCAGGCCCTACTGCCTTCTGAACAGGAAATTTTCAAGCTCAAGGTTCTGGAAA
CCCCGTTATTCATGTGTCAACCTGTCAATCAAGGACATCCTGGAGCCCAGTGCTCCAGAACCAGAACCGG
AGTGTTTTGGCTCCTTCAAAGTCTCTGATGTCGTCGATGGGAACATTCAGGGCAGAGTGATGTTGTCAGG
CATGGGAGAAGGGAAAATTTCTGGTGGGGCTGCAGTGTCTGACAGTTCCAGTGCCTCCATGAATGTGTGT
ATACTGCGTGTGACTCAGAAGACCTGGGAGACCATGCAGCATGAAAGGCACCTTCAGCAGCCTGAGAACA
AAATCCTGCAACAGCTTCGGAGTCGTGGGGATGACCTGTTTGTGGTGACCGAGGTGCTGCAGACAAAGGA
GGAAGTGCAGATCACTGAGGTCCACAGCCAAGAGGGCTCAGGCCAGTTTACACTGCCTGGAGCTTTATGC
TTGAAGGGTGAAGGCAAGGGCCACCAAAGCCGGAAGAAGATGGTGACCATTCCTGCAGGCAGCATCCTGG
CATTCCGAGTGGCCCAACTGCTTATTGGCTCTAAATGGGATATCCTTCTCGTCTCAGATGAGAAACAGAG
GACCTTTGAGCCCTCCTCAGGTGACAGAAAAGCAGTGCTCGAGAAGCTTGCTAGCAGATCTGGATTCGAT
TACAAGGATGACGATGACAAGAGCGCTTGGAGCCACCCGCAGTTCGAGAAAGGTGGAGGTTCCGGAGGTG
GATCGGGAGGTGGATCGTGGAGCCACCCGCAGTTCGAAAAATA
