[The description below was written by a language model from this plasmid's Addgene catalogue record.]
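Description:
pCAG-mGSDMD1-251 is a mammalian expression plasmid built on the pCAG-FOS backbone that drives production of a truncated mouse gasdermin D (Gsdmd) fragment spanning residues 1–251. It is propagated in E. coli under ampicillin selection. The record does not state the copy number or the origin of replication, and no feature table is provided, so other backbone elements (such as the polyadenylation signal or any mammalian selection marker) cannot be described from the available information.

The 753 bp insert, introduced by Gibson cloning, encodes the N-terminal portion of GSDMD that corresponds to the product generated when the full-length protein is cleaved by neutrophil elastase (ELANE). Expression is controlled by the CAG promoter, a strong synthetic hybrid of the CMV early enhancer and chicken β-actin promoter that gives high, constitutive transcription in a wide range of mammalian cell types. A FLAG epitope supplied by the backbone is fused to the C terminus of the fragment, allowing detection or immunoprecipitation with anti-FLAG antibodies.

Gasdermin D N-terminal fragments are generally known as the pore-forming, death-inducing portion of the protein, released from autoinhibition once the C-terminal domain is removed. By expressing the ELANE-type fragment directly, this construct lets its activity be tested in transfected mammalian cells without upstream protease activation. It comes from work on the role of GSDMD in neutrophil death and its anti-inflammatory consequences, where such a construct would be useful for comparing the elastase-generated fragment with full-length GSDMD or other cleavage products.
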