Addgene plasmid #111565: pCAG-mGSDMD1-251
Purpose: Express ELANE-cleaved mouse GSDMD in mammalian cells
Depositing lab: Hongbo Luo. Depositing organization: Boston Children's Hospital. Publication: Gasdermin D Exerts Anti-inflammatory Effects by Promoting Neutrophil Death. Kambara H, Liu F, Zhang X, Liu P, Bajrami B, Teng Y, Zhao L, Zhou S, Yu H, Zhou W, Silberstein LE, Cheng T, Han M, Xu Y, Luo HR. Cell Rep. 2018 Mar 13;22(11):2924-2936. doi: 10.1016/j.celrep.2018.02.067. PubMed 29539421.
Backbone
  Vector backbone: pCAG-FOS
  Vector type: Mammalian Expression
Growth in bacteria
  Bacterial resistance: Ampicillin, 100 μg/mL
  Growth temperature: 37°C
  Growth strain: DH5alpha
  Copy number: Unknown
Gene/Insert
  Gene/Insert name: Gasdermin D (alt name: GSDMD)
  Species: M. musculus (mouse)
  Insert size (bp): 753
  Entrez Gene: Gsdmd (a.k.a. 1810036L03Rik, DF5L, Dfna5l, GsdmD-1, Gsdmdc1, M2-4)
  Promoter: CAG
  Tag / fusion protein: FLAG (C terminal on backbone)
  Cloning method: Gibson Cloning
  Sequencing primers: 5′ tcaaacgcgtCTCGAGcaccATGCCATCGGCCTTTGAGAAAGTGG; 3′ tagcaagcttCTCGAGcactgcttttctgtcacctgaggag
Terms and licenses: Academic/Nonprofit Terms; Industry Terms: Not Available to Industry
Depositor comments: Backbone is from Dr. Eiji Morita
How to cite: pCAG-mGSDMD1-251 was a gift from Hongbo Luo (Addgene plasmid # 111565 ; http://n2t.net/addgene:111565 ; RRID:Addgene_111565)
